>Addgene plasmid #41197 | TAL3023 | depositor partial sequence | sequence record 54836 | TAL3023 sequence 2430 bps
TCTAGAGCTAGCACCATGGACTACAAAGACCATGACGGTGATTATAAAGATCATGACATCGATTACAAGG
ATGACGATGACAAGATGGCCCCCAAGAAGAAGAGGAAGGTGGGCATTCACCGCGGGGTACCTATGGTGGA
CTTGAGGACACTCGGTTATTCGCAACAGCAACAGGAGAAAATCAAGCCTAAGGTCAGGAGCACCGTCGCG
CAACACCACGAGGCGCTTGTGGGGCATGGCTTCACTCATGCGCATATTGTCGCGCTTTCACAGCACCCTG
CGGCGCTTGGGACGGTGGCTGTCAAATACCAAGATATGATTGCGGCCCTGCCCGAAGCCACGCACGAGGC
AATTGTAGGGGTCGGTAAACAGTGGTCGGGAGCGCGAGCACTTGAGGCGCTGCTGACTGTGGCGGGTGAG
CTTAGGGGGCCTCCGCTCCAGCTCGACACCGGGCAGCTGCTGAAGATCGCGAAGAGAGGGGGAGTAACAG
CGGTAGAGGCAGTGCACGCCTGGCGCAATGCGCTCACCGGGGCCCCCTTGAACCTGACCCCAGACCAGGT
AGTCGCAATCGCGAACAATAATGGGGGAAAGCAAGCCCTGGAAACCGTGCAAAGGTTGTTGCCGGTCCTT
TGTCAAGACCACGGCCTTACACCGGAGCAAGTCGTGGCCATTGCAAGCAACATCGGTGGCAAACAGGCTC
TTGAGACGGTTCAGAGACTTCTCCCAGTTCTCTGTCAAGCCCACGGGCTGACTCCCGATCAAGTTGTAGC
GATTGCGTCGAACATTGGAGGGAAACAAGCATTGGAGACTGTCCAACGGCTCCTTCCCGTGTTGTGTCAA
GCCCACGGTTTGACGCCTGCACAAGTGGTCGCCATCGCCAACAACAACGGCGGTAAGCAGGCGCTGGAAA
CAGTACAGCGCCTGCTGCCTGTACTGTGCCAGGATCATGGACTGACCCCAGACCAGGTAGTCGCAATCGC
GAACAATAATGGGGGAAAGCAAGCCCTGGAAACCGTGCAAAGGTTGTTGCCGGTCCTTTGTCAAGACCAC
GGCCTTACACCGGAGCAAGTCGTGGCCATTGCAAGCAATGGGGGTGGCAAACAGGCTCTTGAGACGGTTC
AGAGACTTCTCCCAGTTCTCTGTCAAGCCCACGGGCTGACTCCCGATCAAGTTGTAGCGATTGCGTCCAA
CGGTGGAGGGAAACAAGCATTGGAGACTGTCCAACGGCTCCTTCCCGTGTTGTGTCAAGCCCACGGTTTG
ACGCCTGCACAAGTGGTCGCCATCGCCAGCCATGATGGCGGTAAGCAGGCGCTGGAAACAGTACAGCGCC
TGCTGCCTGTACTGTGCCAGGATCATGGACTGACCCCAGACCAGGTAGTCGCAATCGCGTCAAACGGAGG
GGGAAAGCAAGCCCTGGAAACCGTGCAAAGGTTGTTGCCGGTCCTTTGTCAAGACCACGGCCTTACACCG
GAGCAAGTCGTGGCCATTGCAAGCAATGGGGGTGGCAAACAGGCTCTTGAGACGGTTCAGAGACTTCTCC
CAGTTCTCTGTCAAGCCCACGGGCTGACTCCCGATCAAGTTGTAGCGATTGCGAATAACAATGGAGGGAA
ACAAGCATTGGAGACTGTCCAACGGCTCCTTCCCGTGTTGTGTCAAGCCCACGGTTTGACGCCTGCACAA
GTGGTCGCCATCGCCTCGAATGGCGGCGGTAAGCAGGCGCTGGAAACAGTACAGCGCCTGCTGCCTGTAC
TGTGCCAGGATCATGGACTGACCCCAGACCAGGTAGTCGCAATCGCGAACAATAATGGGGGAAAGCAAGC
CCTGGAAACCGTGCAAAGGTTGTTGCCGGTCCTTTGTCAAGACCACGGCCTTACACCGGAGCAAGTCGTG
GCCATTGCAAATAATAACGGTGGCAAACAGGCTCTTGAGACGGTTCAGAGACTTCTCCCAGTTCTCTGTC
AAGCCCACGGGCTGACTCCCGATCAAGTTGTAGCGATTGCGTCCAACGGTGGAGGGAAACAAGCATTGGA
GACTGTCCAACGGCTCCTTCCCGTGTTGTGTCAAGCCCACGGTTTGACGCCTGCACAAGTGGTCGCCATC
GCCAACAACAACGGCGGTAAGCAGGCGCTGGAAACAGTACAGCGCCTGCTGCCTGTACTGTGCCAGGATC
ATGGACTGACACCCGAACAGGTGGTCGCCATTGCTTCCCACGACGGAGGACGGCCAGCCTTGGAGTCCAT
CGTAGCCCAATTGTCCAGGCCCGATCCCGCGTTGGCTGCGTTAACGAATGACCATCTGGTGGCGTTGGCA
TGTCTTGGTGGACGACCCGCGCTCGATGCAGTCAAAAAGGGTCTGCCTCATGCTCCCGCATTGATCAAAA
GAACCAACCGGCGGATTCCCGAGAGAACTTCCCATCGAGTCGCGGGATCC
