>Addgene plasmid #41197 | TAL3023 | addgene partial sequence | sequence record 56002 | JDS-TALEN-F 5'-TAGGGGTCGGTAAACAGTGG-3'
TGACTGTGGCGGGTGAGCTTAGGGGGCCTCCGCTCCAGCTCGACACCGGGCAGCTGCTGAAGATCGCGAA
GAGAGGGGGAGTAACAGCGGTAGAGGCAGTGCACGCCTGGCGCAATGCGCTCACCGGGGCCCCCTTGAAC
CTGACCCCAGACCAGGTAGTCGCAATCGCGAACAATAATGGGGGAAAGCAAGCCCTGGAAACCGTGCAAA
GGTTGTTGCCGGTCCTTTGTCAAGACCACGGCCTTACACCGGAGCAAGTCGTGGCCATTGCAAGCAACAT
CGGTGGCAAACAGGCTCTTGAGACGGTTCAGAGACTTCTCCCAGTTCTCTGTCAAGCCCACGGGCTGACT
CCCGATCAAGTTGTAGCGATTGCGTCGAACATTGGAGGGAAACAAGCATTGGAGACTGTCCAACGGCTCC
TTCCCGTGTTGTGTCAAGCCCACGGTTTGACGCCTGCACAAGTGGTCGCCATCGCCAACAACAACGGCGG
TAAGCAGGCGCTGGAAACAGTACAGCGCCTGCTGCCTGTACTGTGCCAGGATCATGGACTGACCCCAGAC
CAGGTAGTCGCAATCGCGAACAATAATGGGGGAAAGCAAGCCCTGGAAACCGTGCAAAGGTTGTTGCCGG
TCCTTTGTCAAGACCACGGCCTTACACCGGAGCAAGTCGTGGCCATTGCAAGCAATGGGGGTGGCAAACA
GGCTCTTGAGACGGTTCAGAGACTTCTCCCAGTTCTCTGTCAAGCCCACGGGCTGACTCCCGATCAAGTT
GTAGCGATTGCGTCCAACGGTGGAGGGAAACAAGCATTGGAGACTGTCCAACGGCTCCTTCCCGTGTTGT
GTCAAGCCCACGGTTTGACGCCTGCACAAGTGGTCGCCATC
