[The description below was written by a language model from this plasmid's Addgene catalogue record.]
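Description:
TAL3023 is a TALEN expression plasmid built on the JDS71 backbone, a mammalian expression vector of about 6.4 kb that also carries a T7 promoter. It is maintained in E. coli as a high-copy plasmid under ampicillin selection. The roughly 1.6 kb insert encodes an engineered TAL effector repeat array designed to recognise a site in the zebrafish (D. rerio) apoa4-like gene. It is designated the "Left" monomer, meaning it is one half of a nuclease pair and is intended to be used with a matching right-hand TALEN that binds the opposite side of the target locus.

The repeat array was cloned by restriction enzyme methods that destroyed the junction sites, placing it in frame with elements supplied by the backbone: an N-terminal 3X FLAG tag for detection and a C-terminal wild-type FokI nuclease domain. FokI cleaves only as a dimer, so a double-strand break forms when the left and right monomers bind adjacent half-sites. Error-prone repair of that break can then introduce insertions or deletions that disrupt the gene. The CMV promoter drives expression in transfected mammalian cells, while the T7 designation indicates that the coding sequence can also be transcribed in vitro, the usual way of producing mRNA for injection into zebrafish embryos. The use of a BGH reverse sequencing primer suggests a BGH polyadenylation region downstream, though the record does not list it as a feature. The construct belongs to a set of TALENs made for targeted gene disruption in zebrafish. No feature table was provided, so other backbone elements are not documented here.
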