Addgene plasmid #41197: TAL3023
Depositing lab: Keith Joung. Depositing organization: Massachusetts General Hospital. Publication: Targeted gene disruption in somatic zebrafish cells using engineered TALENs. Sander JD, Cade L, Khayter C, Reyon D, Peterson RT, Joung JK, Yeh JR. Nat Biotechnol. 2011 Aug 5;29(8):697-8. doi: 10.1038/nbt.1934. PubMed 21822241.
Backbone
  Vector backbone: JDS71
  Backbone manufacturer: Addgene plasmid #32287
  Backbone size w/o insert (bp): 6447
  Vector type: Mammalian Expression ; T7
Growth in bacteria
  Bacterial resistance: Ampicillin, 100 μg/mL
  Growth temperature: 37°C
  Growth strain: XL1 Blue
  Copy number: High Copy
Gene/Insert
  Gene/Insert name: ZebrafishCommunity-apoa4-like-Left (alt name: apoa4)
  Species: D. rerio (zebrafish)
  Insert size (bp): 1640
  Promoter: CMV
  Tag / fusion protein: 3X Flag (N terminal on backbone); WT FOKI (C terminal on backbone)
  Cloning method: Restriction Enzyme; 5′ cloning site N/A (destroyed during cloning); 3′ cloning site N/A (destroyed during cloning)
  Sequencing primers: 5′ CMV-F; 3′ BGH-rev
Terms and licenses: Academic/Nonprofit Terms; Industry Terms: Not Available to Industry
Depositor comments: Target binding site: TGAAGGTTCTTGTGGTGC It is strongly recommended that users perform a diagnostic digest to verify this plasmid prior to use. For example, a double digest of the plasmid with BamHI and KpnI should result in two bands at 2.3kb and 5.8kb.
How to cite: TAL3023 was a gift from Keith Joung (Addgene plasmid # 41197 ; http://n2t.net/addgene:41197 ; RRID:Addgene_41197)
